>Addgene plasmid #14932 | pSG424 Smad2 (Gal4-Smad2) | addgene partial sequence | sequence record 21509 | 14932 with Gal4-Nterm
CCTTGCTGCCTTTGGTAAGAACATGTCGTCCATCTTGCCATTCACGCCGCCAGTTGTGAAGAGACTGCTG
GGATGGAAGAAGTCAGCTGGTGGGTCTGGAGGAGCAGGCGGAGGAGAGCAGAATGGGCAGGAAGAAAAGT
GGTGTGAGAAAGCAGTGAAAAGTCTGGTGAAGAAGCTAAAGAAAACAGGACGATTAGATGAGCTTGAGAA
AGCCATCACCACTCAAAACTGTAATACTAAATGTGTTACCATACCAAGCACTTGCTCTGAAATTTGGGGA
CTGAGTACACCAAATACGATAGATCAGTGGGATACAACAGGCCTTTACAGCTTCTCTGAACAAACCAGGT
CTCTTGATGGTCGTCTCCAGGTATCCCATCGAAAAGGATTGCCACATGTTATATATTGCCGATTATGGCG
CTGGCCTGATCTTCACAGTCATCATGAACTCAAGGCAATTGAAAACTGCGAATATGCTTTTAATCTTAAA
AAGGATGAAGTATGTGTAAACCCTTACCACTATCAGAGAGTTGAGACACCAGTTTTGCCTCCAGTATTAG
TGCCCCGACACACCGAGATCCTAACAGAACTTCCGCCTCTGGATGACTATACTCACTCCATTCCAGAAAA
CACTAACTTCCCAGCAGGAATTGAGCCACAGAGTAATTATATTCCAGAAACGCCACCTCCTGGATATATC
AGTGAAGATGGAGAAACAAGTGACCAACAGTTGAATCAAAGTATGGACACAGGCTCTCCAGCAGAACTAT
CTCCTACTACTCTTT
