[The description below was written by a language model from this plasmid's Addgene catalogue record.]
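Description:
pSG424 Smad2 (Gal4-Smad2) is a mammalian expression plasmid that produces human SMAD2 fused at its N terminus to a Gal4 moiety supplied by the pSG424 backbone. The backbone is listed at about 3.4 kb and the insert at about 1.5 kb. The plasmid is propagated in E. coli under ampicillin selection. The record gives no copy number, does not name the origin of replication, and lists no mammalian selection marker. It also does not state the promoter driving the fusion, and no feature table accompanies the entry. The deposited map depicts only the empty pSG424 vector, not the finished construct.

The insert is an EcoRI fragment of human Smad2 placed into the single EcoRI site of pSG424, and both flanking EcoRI sites are retained. The fragment carries 21 nucleotides of 5′ untranslated sequence, the full Smad2 coding region and 50 nucleotides of 3′ untranslated sequence. The short 5′ leader therefore lies between the Gal4 portion and the Smad2 coding sequence and would be translated as a linker in the fusion.

Gal4 fusion vectors of this type are generally used to tether a protein of interest to Gal4 binding sites placed upstream of a reporter gene. Any transcriptional activation potential of the tethered protein can then be measured independently of its own DNA-binding properties. The associated publication concerns Smad4 in TGFβ-inducible transcriptional complexes. This suggests the construct serves in transfection-based reporter assays of Smad2 transactivation, its response to TGFβ signalling and its dependence on partner Smads, although the record does not spell out a specific application.
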