Addgene plasmid #14932: pSG424 Smad2 (Gal4-Smad2)
Depositing lab: Joan Massague. Depositing organization: Memorial Sloan-Kettering Cancer Center. Publication: Dual role of the Smad4/DPC4 tumor suppressor in TGFbeta-inducible transcriptional complexes. Liu F, Pouponnot C, Massague J. Genes Dev. 1997 Dec 1. 11(23):3157-67. 10.1101/gad.11.23.3157 PubMed 9389648.
Backbone
  Vector backbone: pSG424
  Backbone manufacturer: Mark Ptashne
  Backbone size w/o insert (bp): 3400
  Vector type: Mammalian Expression
Growth in bacteria
  Bacterial resistance: Ampicillin, 100 μg/mL
  Growth temperature: 37°C
  Growth strain: DH5alpha
  Copy number: Unknown
Gene/Insert
  Gene/Insert name: Smad2
  Species: H. sapiens (human)
  Insert size (bp): 1500
  GenBank ID: AF027964
  Entrez Gene: SMAD2 (a.k.a. CHTD8, JV18, JV18-1, LDS6, MADH2, MADR2, hMAD-2, hSMAD2)
  Tag / fusion protein: Gal4 (N terminal on backbone)
  Cloning method: Restriction Enzyme; 5′ cloning site EcoRI (not destroyed); 3′ cloning site EcoRI (not destroyed)
  Sequencing primers: 5′ n/a
Terms and licenses: Academic/Nonprofit Terms; Industry Terms: Not Available to Industry
Depositor comments: An EcoRI fragment of Human Smad2 encoding 21nts 5'UTR, the coding region of Smad2, and 50nts of 3'UTR was inserted into the EcoRI site of pSG424. The author's map shows the empty pSG424 map, which was described in Sadowski and Ptashne (1989) Nucleic Acids Research Vol 17 (18): p7539.
How to cite: pSG424 Smad2 (Gal4-Smad2) was a gift from Joan Massague (Addgene plasmid # 14932 ; http://n2t.net/addgene:14932 ; RRID:Addgene_14932)
